Addgene plasmid #131381: EcNGsC-F307Y-pKK223
Purpose: Low level expression of E.coli G.stearothermophillus MutY chimera protein with amino acid change F307Y in Gs MutY.
Depositing lab: Martin Horvath. Depositing organization: University of Utah. Publication: Structural Basis for Finding OG Lesions and Avoiding Undamaged G by the DNA Glycosylase MutY. Russelburg LP, O'Shea Murray VL, Demir M, Knutsen KR, Sehgal SL, Cao S, David SS, Horvath MP. ACS Chem Biol. 2019 Dec 27. doi: 10.1021/acschembio.9b00639. PubMed 31829624.
Backbone
  Vector backbone: pKK223
  Backbone size w/o insert (bp): 4577
  Total vector size (bp): 5663
  Vector type: Bacterial Expression
Growth in bacteria
  Bacterial resistance: Ampicillin, 100 μg/mL
  Growth temperature: 37°C
  Growth strain: DH5alpha
  Copy number: Unknown
Gene/Insert
  Gene/Insert name: EcNGsC MutY chimera F307Y (alt names: F307Y EcNGsC; F307Y)
  Species: E. coli and Geobacillus stearothermophilus
  Insert size (bp): 1086
  Mutation: Fusion of two MutY genes. Residues 1-225 are from E.coli MutY and residues 226-360 correspond with residues 231-365 of G.stearothermophilus MutY. Amino acid change F307Y in Gs MutY, corresponding with position 302 in the chimera MutY.
  Promoter: tac
  Cloning method: Ligation Independent Cloning
  Sequencing primers: 5′ UpTac - GTTTTTTGCGCCGACATCATAACGGTTC; 3′ TacTrm - GCTTCTGCGTTCTGATTTAATCTGTATCAGGCTG
Terms and licenses: Academic/Nonprofit Terms; Industry Terms: Not Available to Industry
How to cite: EcNGsC-F307Y-pKK223 was a gift from Martin Horvath (Addgene plasmid # 131381 ; http://n2t.net/addgene:131381 ; RRID:Addgene_131381)
