[The description below was written by a language model from this plasmid's Addgene catalogue record and pLannotate feature annotations shown in this document.]
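Description:
EcNGsC-F307Y-pKK223 is a bacterial expression plasmid built on the pKK223 backbone, a pBR322-derived vector of about 5.7 kb in total. It replicates in E. coli from a ColE1/pMB1-type origin. The backbone retains the bom mobilisation region and the rop gene, which normally holds copy number down, although the record lists copy number as unknown. Selection is by ampicillin through the bla β-lactamase gene under its own promoter. A truncated tetracycline-resistance fragment and a small piece of an E. coli trp-region gene are also annotated, and these appear to be non-functional remnants of the backbone.

The payload is a 1086 bp open reading frame encoding a chimeric MutY adenine DNA glycosylase, inserted by ligation-independent cloning. Residues 1–225 come from E. coli MutY, and residues 226–360 correspond to residues 231–365 of Geobacillus stearothermophilus MutY. The automated annotation labels the whole reading frame as the Geobacillus protein, but the catalogue description makes its hybrid origin clear. The chimera carries the substitution F307Y in Gs MutY numbering, which is position 302 of the chimera. Transcription is driven by the tac promoter, a trp/lac hybrid, with an adjacent lac operator that allows repression by LacI and induction with IPTG. No lacI gene is annotated on the plasmid, so any repressor would have to be supplied by the host. Downstream, a 5S rRNA segment and the rrnB T1 and T2 terminators end transcription. No affinity tag is recorded.

The stated purpose is low-level expression of this MutY variant. MutY removes adenine mispaired with 8-oxoguanine, and the associated study examines how the enzyme finds these lesions while avoiding undamaged guanine.
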