Features (pLannotate 1.2.2; 14 found; start..end, strand, type, name):
     27..1100    +  CDS            mutY: MUTY_GEOSE - Experimental evidence at protein level: Swiss-Prot protein existence level 1. Base excision repair (BER) glycosylase that initiates repair of A:oxoG to C:G by removing the inappropriately paired adenine base from the DNA backbone, generating an abasic site product (PubMed:25995449) (PubMed:14961129). 8-oxoguanine (oxoG) is a genotoxic DNA lesion resulting from oxidation of guanine; this residue is misread by replicative DNA polymerases, that insert adenine instead of cytosine opposite the oxidized damaged base. Shows a powerful dicrimination of A versus C, since it does not cleave
   1204..1319    +  ncRNA          5S rRNA: Accession: RF00001 - 5S ribosomal RNA
   1323..1409    +  terminator     rrnB T1 terminator: Escherichia coli rrnB; transcription terminator T1 from the E. coli rrnB gene
   1501..1528    +  terminator     rrnB T2 terminator: transcription terminator T2 from the E. coli rrnB gene
   1547..1638    +  promoter       AmpR promoter: bla
   1639..2499    +  CDS            AmpR: β-lactamase; bla; confers resistance to ampicillin, carbenicillin, and related antibiotics
   2670..3258    +  rep_origin     ori: high-copy-number ColE1/pMB1/pBR322/pUC origin of replication
   3444..3584    -  misc_feature   bom: basis of mobility region from pBR322
   3686..3877    -  CDS            rop: Rop protein, which maintains plasmids at low copy number; rop
   3894..4274    +  CDS            YPB1_ECOLX: Protein predicted: Swiss-Prot protein existence level 4. From Escherichia coli.
   4516..5417    -  CDS            TcR (fragment): tetracycline efflux protein; tet; confers resistance to tetracycline
   5424..5525    -  CDS            yciV (fragment): RNAAM_ECOLI - Also known as trpH From Escherichia coli (strain K12).
   5601..5629    +  promoter       tac promoter: strong E. coli promoter; hybrid between the trp and lac UV5 promoters
   5637..5653    +  protein_bind   lac operator: The lac repressor binds to the lac operator to inhibit transcription in E. coli. This inhibition can be relieved by adding lactose or isopropyl-β-D-thiogalactopyranoside (IPTG). lac repressor encoded by lacI
>Addgene plasmid #131381 | EcNGsC-F307Y-pKK223 | addgene full sequence | sequence record 259265 | Addgene NGS Result
GGAAACAGAATTCGGTGACCATGCAAGCGTCGCAATTTTCAGCCCAGGTTCTGGACTGGTACGATAAATA
CGGGCGAAAAACTCTGCCCTGGCAAATTGACAAGACGCCCTACAAAGTATGGCTCTCAGAAGTGATGTTG
CAACAAACTCAGGTTGCGACCGTTATCCCCTATTTTGAACGCTTTATGGCGCGCTTCCCGACGGTGACCG
ATCTCGCCAATGCGCCGCTCGACGAAGTTCTCCACTTGTGGACCGGGCTTGGCTATTACGCCCGCGCGCG
CAATCTGCATAAAGCGGCACAACAAGTGGCGACCTTACACGGCGGTAAATTCCCGGAAACCTTTGAGGAA
GTTGCAGCACTGCCGGGCGTCGGGCGTTCCACCGCAGGCGCGATTCTCTCGCTTTCTCTGGGTAAGCACT
TTCCGATTCTCGACGGTAACGTCAAACGCGTGCTGGCGCGCTGCTATGCTGTAAGCGGCTGGCCTGGGAA
AAAAGAGGTCGAGAATAAATTATGGAGTTTGAGCGAGCAGGTGACGCCCGCGGTTGGCGTGGAACGGTTT
AATCAGGCGATGATGGATTTGGGTGCGATGATTTGTACGCGCTCGAAACCGAAATGTTCGCTCTGTCCGC
TACAAAACGGATGTATTGCCGCCGCCAACAATAGCTGGGCGCTTTATCCGGGCAAAAAACCGAAAAAAAC
AGCGGTCAAACAAGTGCCGCTCGCAGTAGCGGTGCTGGCCGATGATGAAGGCCGCGTTCTCATTCGCAAG
CGCGACAGCACCGGTTTGCTTGCGAACTTATGGGAGTTCCCCAGCTGCGAAACGGACGGCGCAGATGGAA
AAGAGAAGCTCGAGCAAATGGTTGGGGAGCAATACGGTTTGCAAGTGGAGCTTACAGAACCGATCGTTTC
GTTTGAGCATGCGTATTCCCATTTAGTCTGGCAGTTGACCGTGTTTCCCGGCCGTTTGGTTCATGGCGGA
CCGGTCGAGGAGCCTTACCGGCTTGCGCCGGAAGACGAGTTGAAGGCGTACGCCTTTCCGGTGTCCCATC
AACGTGTTTGGCGCGAATATAAAGAATGGGCGAGCGGAGTACGCCCGCCCCCATGACTGCAGCCAAGCTT
GGCTGTTTTGGCGGATGAGAGAAGATTTTCAGCCTGATACAGATTAAATCAGAACGCAGAAGCGGTCTGA
TAAAACAGAATTTGCCTGGCGGCAGTAGCGCGGTGGTCCCACCTGACCCCATGCCGAACTCAGAAGTGAA
ACGCCGTAGCGCCGATGGTAGTGTGGGGTCTCCCCATGCGAGAGTAGGGAACTGCCAGGCATCAAATAAA
ACGAAAGGCTCAGTCGAAAGACTGGGCCTTTCGTTTTATCTGTTGTTTGTCGGTGAACGCTCTCCTGAGT
AGGACAAATCCGCCGGGAGCGGATTTGAACGTTGCGAAGCAACGGCCCGGAGGGTGGCGGGCAGGACGCC
CGCCATAAACTGCCAGGCATCAAATTAAGCAGAAGGCCATCCTGACGGATGGCCTTTTTGCGTTTCTACA
AACTCTTTTGTTTATTTTTCTAAATACATTCAAATATGTATCCGCTCATGAGACAATAACCCTGATAAAT
GCTTCAATAATATTGAAAAAGGAAGAGTATGAGTATTCAACATTTCCGTGTCGCCCTTATTCCCTTTTTT
GCGGCATTTTGCCTTCCTGTTTTTGCTCACCCAGAAACGCTGGTGAAAGTAAAAGATGCTGAAGATCAGT
TGGGTGCACGAGTGGGTTACATCGAACTGGATCTCAACAGCGGTAAGATCCTTGAGAGTTTTCGCCCCGA
AGAACGTTTTCCAATGATGAGCACTTTTAAAGTTCTGCTATGTGGCGCGGTATTATCCCGTGTTGACGCC
GGGCAAGAGCAACTCGGTCGCCGCATACACTATTCTCAGAATGACTTGGTTGAGTACTCACCAGTCACAG
AAAAGCATCTTACGGATGGCATGACAGTAAGAGAATTATGCAGTGCTGCCATAACCATGAGTGATAACAC
TGCGGCCAACTTACTTCTGACAACGATCGGAGGACCGAAGGAGCTAACCGCTTTTTTGCACAACATGGGG
GATCATGTAACTCGCCTTGATCGTTGGGAACCGGAGCTGAATGAAGCCATACCAAACGACGAGCGTGACA
CCACGATGCCTGTAGCAATGGCAACAACGTTGCGCAAACTATTAACTGGCGAACTACTTACTCTAGCTTC
CCGGCAACAATTAATAGACTGGATGGAGGCGGATAAAGTTGCAGGACCACTTCTGCGCTCGGCCCTTCCG
GCTGGCTGGTTTATTGCTGATAAATCTGGAGCCGGTGAGCGTGGGTCTCGCGGTATCATTGCAGCACTGG
GGCCAGATGGTAAGCCCTCCCGTATCGTAGTTATCTACACGACGGGGAGTCAGGCAACTATGGATGAACG
AAATAGACAGATCGCTGAGATAGGTGCCTCACTGATTAAGCATTGGTAACTGTCAGACCAAGTTTACTCA
TATATACTTTAGATTGATTTAAAACTTCATTTTTAATTTAAAAGGATCTAGGTGAAGATCCTTTTTGATA
ATCTCATGACCAAAATCCCTTAACGTGAGTTTTCGTTCCACTGAGCGTCAGACCCCGTAGAAAAGATCAA
AGGATCTTCTTGAGATCCTTTTTTTCTGCGCGTAATCTGCTGCTTGCAAACAAAAAAACCACCGCTACCA
GCGGTGGTTTGTTTGCCGGATCAAGAGCTACCAACTCTTTTTCCGAAGGTAACTGGCTTCAGCAGAGCGC
AGATACCAAATACTGTCCTTCTAGTGTAGCCGTAGTTAGGCCACCACTTCAAGAACTCTGTAGCACCGCC
TACATACCTCGCTCTGCTAATCCTGTTACCAGTGGCTGCTGCCAGTGGCGATAAGTCGTGTCTTACCGGG
TTGGACTCAAGACGATAGTTACCGGATAAGGCGCAGCGGTCGGGCTGAACGGGGGGTTCGTGCACACAGC
CCAGCTTGGAGCGAACGAACTACACCGAACTGAGATACCTACAGCGTGAGCTATGAGAAAGCGCCACGCT
TCCCGAAGGGAGAAAGGCGGACAGGTATCCGGTAAGCGGCAGGGTCGGAACAGGAGAGCGCACGAGGGAG
CTTCCAGGGGGAAACGCCTGGTATCTTTATAGTCCTGTCGGGTTTCGCCACCTCTGACTTGAGCGTCGAT
TTTTGTGATGCTCGTCAGGGGGGCGGAGCCTATGGAAAAACGCCAGCAACGCGGCCTTTTTACGGTTCCT
GGCCTTTTGCTGGCCTTTTGCTCACATGTTCTTTCCTGCGTTATCCCCTGATTCTGTGGATAACCGTATT
ACCGCCTTTGAGTGAGCTGATACCGCTCGCCGCAGCCGAACGACCGAGCGCAGCGAGTCAGTGAGCGAGG
AAGCGGAAGAGCGCCTGATGCGGTATTTTCTCCTTACGCATCTGTGCGGTATTTCACACCGCATATGGTG
CACTCTCAGTACAATCTGCTCTGATGCCGCATAGTTAAGCCAGTATACACTCCGCTATCGCTACGTGACT
GGGTCATGGCTGCGCCCCGACACCCGCCAACACCCGCTGACGCGCCCTGACGGGCTTGTCTGCTCCCGGC
ATCCGCTTACAGACAAGCTGTGACCGTCTCCGGGAGCTGCATGTGTCAGAGGTTTTCACCGTCATCACCG
AAACGCGCGAGGCAGCTGCGGTAAAGCTCATCAGCGTGGTCGTGAAGCGATTCACAGATGTCTGCCTGTT
CATCCGCGTCCAGCTCGTTGAGTTTCTCCAGAAGCGTTAATGTCTGGCTTCTGATAAAGCGGGCCATGTT
AAGGGCGGTTTTTTCCTGTTTGGTCACTGATGCCTCCGTGTAAGGGGGATTTCTGTTCATGGGGGTAATG
ATACCGATGAAACGAGAGAGGATGCTCACGATACGGGTTACTGATGATGAACATGCCCGGTTACTGGAAC
GTTGTGAGGGTAAACAACTGGCGGTATGGATGCGGCGGGACCAGAGAAAAATCACTCAGGGTCAATGCCA
GCGCTTCGTTAATACAGATGTAGGTGTTCCACAGGGTAGCCAGCAGCATCCTGCGATGCAGATCCGGAAC
ATAATGGTGCAGGGCGCTGACTTCCGCGTTTCCAGACTTTACGAAACACGGAAACCGAAGACCATTCATG
TTGTTGCTCAGGTCGCAGACGTTTTGCAGCAGCAGTCGCTTCACGTTCGCTCGCGTATCGGTGATTCATT
CTGCTAACCAGTAAGGCAACCCCGCCAGCCTAGCCGGGTCCTCAACGACAGGAGCACGATCATGCGCACC
CGTGGCCAGGACCCAACGCTGCCCGAGATGCGCCGCGTGCGGCTGCTGGAGATGGCGGACGCGATGGATA
TGTTCTGCCAAGGGTTGGTTTGCGCATTCACAGTTCTCCGCAAGAATTGATTGGCTCCAATTCTTGGAGT
GGTGAATCCGTTAGCGAGGTGCCGCCGGCTTCCATTCAGGTCGAGGTGGCCCGGCTCCATGCACCGCGAC
GCAACGCGGGGAGGCAGACAAGGTATAGGGCGGCGCCTACAATCCATGCCAACCCGTTCCATGTGCTCGC
CGAGGCGGCATAAATCGCCGTGACGATCAGCGGTCCAATGATCGAAGTTAGGCTGGTAAGAGCCGCGAGC
GATCCTTGAAGCTGTCCCTGATGGTCGTCATCTACCTGCCTGGACAGCATGGCCTGCAACGCGGGCATCC
CGATGCCGCCGGAAGCGAGAAGAATCATAATGGGGAAGGCCATCCAGCCTCGCGTCGCGAACGCCAGCAA
GACGTAGCCCAGCGCGTCGGCCGCCATGCCGGCGATAATGGCCTGCTTCTCGCCGAAACGTTTGGTGGCG
GGACCAGTGACGAAGGCTTGAGCGAGGGCGTGCAAGATTCCGAATACCGCAAGCGACAGGCCGATCATCG
TCGCGCTCCAGCGAAAGCGGTCCTCGCCGAAAATGACCCAGAGCGCTGCCGGCACCTGTCCTACGAGTTG
CATGATAAAGAAGACAGTCATAAGTGCGGCGACGATAGTCATGCCCCGCGCCCACCGGAAGGAGCTGACT
GGGTTGAAGGCTCTCAAGGGCATCGGTCGACGCTCTCCCTTATGCGACTCCTGCATTAGGAAGCAGCCCA
GTAGTAGGTTGAGGCCGTTGAGCACCGCCGCCGCAAGGAATGGTGCATGCAAGGAGATGGCGCCCAACAG
TCCCCCGGCCACGGGGCCTGCCACCATACCCACGCCGAAACAAGCGCTCATGAGCCCGAAGTGGCGAGCC
CGATCTTCCCCATCGGTGATGTCGGCGATATAGGCGCCAGCAACCGCACCTGTGGCGCCGGTGATGCCGG
CCACGATGCGTCCGGCGTAGAGGATCCGGGCTTATCGACTGCACGGTGCACCAATGCTTCTGGCGTCAGG
CAGCCATCGGAAGCTGTGGTATGGCTGTGCAGGTCGTAAATCACTGCATAATTCGTGTCGCTCAAGGCGC
ACTCCCGTTCTGGATAATGTTTTTTGCGCCGACATCATAACGGTTCTGGCAAATATTCTGAAATGAGCTG
TTGACAATTAATCATCGGCTCGTATAATGTGTGGAATTGTGAGCGGATAACAATTTCACACA
