>Addgene plasmid #131381 | EcNGsC-F307Y-pKK223 | depositor partial sequence | sequence record 251748 | UpTac (5-prime Sequencing Primer)
ATCATCGGCTCGTATAATGTGTGGAATTGTGAGCGGATAACAATTTCACACAGGAAACAGAATTCGGTGA
CCATGCAAGCGTCGCAATTTTCAGCCCAGGTTCTGGACTGGTACGATAAATACGGGCGAAAAACTCTGCC
CTGGCAAATTGACAAGACGCCCTACAAAGTATGGCTCTCAGAAGTGATGTTGCAACAAACTCAGGTTGCG
ACCGTTATCCCCTATTTTGAACGCTTTATGGCGCGCTTCCCGACGGTGACCGATCTCGCCAATGCGCCGC
TCGACGAAGTTCTCCACTTGTGGACCGGGCTTGGCTATTACGCCCGCGCGCGCAATCTGCATAAAGCGGC
ACAACAAGTGGCGACCTTACACGGCGGTAAATTCCCGGAAACCTTTGAGGAAGTTGCAGCACTGCCGGGC
GTCGGGCGTTCCACCGCAGGCGCGATTCTCTCGCTTTCTCTGGGTAAGCACTTTCCGATTCTCGACGGTA
ACGTCAAACGCGTGCTGGCGCGCTGCTATGCTGTAAGCGGCTGGCCTGGGAAAAAAGAGGTCGAGAATAA
ATTATGGAGTTTGAGCGAGCAGGTGACGCCCGCGGTTGGCGTGGAACGGTTTAATCAGGCGATGATGGAT
TTGGGTGCGATGATTTGTACGCGCTCGAAACCGAAATGTTCGCTCTGTCCGCTACAAAACGGATGTATTG
CCGCCGCCAACAATAGCTGGGCGCTTTATCCGGGCAAAAAACCG
