>Addgene plasmid #131381 | EcNGsC-F307Y-pKK223 | depositor partial sequence | sequence record 251749 | TacTrm (3-prime Sequencing Primer)
TCTTTATATTCGCGCCAAACACGTTGATGGGACACCGGAAAGGCGTACGCCTTCAACTCGTCTTCCGGCG
CAAGCCGGTAAGGCTCCTCGACCGGTCCGCCATGAACCAAACGGCCGGGAAACACGGTCAACTGCCAGAC
TAAATGGGAATACGCATGCTCAAACGAAACGATCGGTTCTGTAAGCTCCACTTGCAAACCGTATTGCTCC
CCAACCATTTGCTCGAGCTTCTCTTTTCCATCTGCGCCGTCCGTTTCGCAGCTGGGGAACTCCCATAAGT
TCGCAAGCAAACCGGTGCTGTCGCGCTTGCGAATGAGAACGCGGCCTTCATCATCGGCCAGCACCGCTAC
TGCGAGCGGCACTTGTTTGACCGCTGTTTTTTTCGGTTTTTTGCCCGGATAAAGCGCCCAGCTATTGTTG
GCGGCGGCAATACATCCGTTTTGTAGCGGACAGAGCGAACATTTCGGTTTCGAGCGCGTACAAATCATCG
CACCCAAATCCATCATCGCCTGATTAAACCGTTCCACGCCAACCGCGGGCGTCACCTGCTCGCTCAAACT
CCATAATTTATTCTCGACCTCTTTTTTCCCAGGCCAGCCGCTTACAGCATAGCAGCGCGCCAGCACGCGT
TTGACGTTACCGTCGAGAATCGGAAAGTGCTTACCCAGAGAAAGCGAGAGAATCGCGCCTGCGGTGGAAC
GCCCGACG
